Features (pLannotate 1.2.2; 6 found; start..end, strand, type, name):
    126..230     +  promoter       AmpR promoter: bla
    221..301     -  CDS            int (fragment): INT2_ECOLX - Protein inferred from homology: Swiss-Prot protein existence level 3. Putative integrase believed to be involved in the insertion of antibiotic resistance genes into plasmids and transposons. From Escherichia coli.
    387..443     +  CDS            GmR (fragment): gentamycin acetyltransferase; aacC1; confers resistance to gentamycin
    450..1238    +  CDS            aadA: S3AD_ECOLX - Experimental evidence at protein level: Swiss-Prot protein existence level 1. Mediates bacterial resistance to the antibiotics streptomycin and spectinomycin. From Escherichia coli.
   1412..2000    +  rep_origin     ori: high-copy-number ColE1/pMB1/pBR322/pUC origin of replication
   2183..2232    +  CDS            lacI (fragment): lac repressor; lacI; The lac repressor binds to the lac operator to inhibit transcription in E. coli. This inhibition can be relieved by adding lactose or isopropyl-β-D-thiogalactopyranoside (IPTG).
>Addgene plasmid | pICH44199 | analyzer sequence | sequence record 75043
AATGTGAGACCACGAAGTGGCTCTTCAGTGGACGAAAGGGCCTCGTGATACGCCTATTTTTATAGGTTAA
TGTCATGATAATAATGGTTTCTTAGACGTCAGGTGGCACTTTTCGGGGAAATGTGCGCGGAACCCCTATT
TGTTTATTTTTCTAAATACATTCAAATATGTATCCGCTCATGAGACAATAACCCTGATAAATGCTTCAAT
AATATTGAAAAAGGAAGAGTATGCGCTCACGCAACTGGTCCAGAACCTTGACCGAACGCAGCGGTGGTAA
CGGCGCAGTGGCGGTTTTCATGGCTTGTTATGACTGTTTTTTTGGGGTACAGTCTATGCCTCGGGCATCC
AAGCAGCAAGCGCGTTACGCCGTGGGTCGATGTTTGATGTTATGGAGCAGCAACGATGTTACGCAGCAGG
GCAGTCGCCCTAAAACAAAGTTAAACATCATGAGGGAAGCGGTGATCGCCGAAGTATCGACTCAACTATC
AGAGGTAGTTGGCGTCATCGAGCGCCATCTCGAACCGACGTTGCTGGCCGTACATTTGTACGGCTCCGCA
GTGGATGGCGGCCTGAAGCCACACAGCGATATTGATTTGCTGGTTACGGTGACCGTAAGGCTTGATGAAA
CAACGCGGCGAGCTTTGATCAACGACCTTTTGGAAACTTCGGCTTCCCCTGGAGAGAGCGAGATTCTCCG
CGCTGTAGAAGTCACCATTGTTGTGCACGACGACATCATTCCGTGGCGTTATCCAGCTAAGCGCGAACTG
CAATTTGGAGAATGGCAGCGCAATGACATTCTTGCAGGTATCTTCGAGCCAGCCACGATCGACATTGATC
TGGCTATCTTGCTGACAAAAGCAAGAGAACATAGCGTTGCCTTGGTAGGTCCAGCGGCGGAGGAACTCTT
TGATCCGGTTCCTGAACAGGATCTATTTGAGGCGCTAAATGAAACCTTAACGCTATGGAACTCGCCGCCC
GACTGGGCTGGCGATGAGCGAAATGTAGTGCTTACGTTGTCCCGCATTTGGTACAGCGCAGTAACCGGCA
AAATCGCGCCGAAGGATGTCGCTGCCGACTGGGCAATGGAGCGCCTGCCGGCCCAGTATCAGCCCGTCAT
ACTTGAAGCTAGACAGGCTTATCTTGGACAAGAAGAAGATCGCTTGGCCTCGCGCGCAGATCAGTTGGAA
GAATTTGTCCATTACGTAAAAGGCGAGATCACCAAGGTAGTCGGCAAATAACTGTCAGACCAAGTTTACT
CATATATACTTTAGATTGATTTAAAACTTCATTTTTAATTTAAAAGGATCTAGGTGAAGATCCTTTTTGA
TAATCTCATGACCAAAATCCCTTAACGTGAGTTTTCGTTCCACTGAGCGTCAGACCCCGTAGAAAAGATC
AAAGGATCTTCTTGAGATCCTTTTTTTCTGCGCGTAATCTGCTGCTTGCAAACAAAAAAACCACCGCTAC
CAGCGGTGGTTTGTTTGCCGGATCAAGAGCTACCAACTCTTTTTCCGAAGGTAACTGGCTTCAGCAGAGC
GCAGATACCAAATACTGTCCTTCTAGTGTAGCCGTAGTTAGGCCACCACTTCAAGAACTCTGTAGCACCG
CCTACATACCTCGCTCTGCTAATCCTGTTACCAGTGGCTGCTGCCAGTGGCGATAAGTCGTGTCTTACCG
GGTTGGACTCAAGACGATAGTTACCGGATAAGGCGCAGCGGTCGGGCTGAACGGGGGGTTCGTGCACACA
GCCCAGCTTGGAGCGAACGACCTACACCGAACTGAGATACCTACAGCGTGAGCTATGAGAAAGCGCCACG
CTTCCCGAAGGGAGAAAGGCGGACAGGTATCCGGTAAGCGGCAGGGTCGGAACAGGAGAGCGCACGAGGG
AGCTTCCAGGGGGAAACGCCTGGTATCTTTATAGTCCTGTCGGGTTTCGCCACCTCTGACTTGAGCGTCG
ATTTTTGTGATGCTCGTCAGGGGGGCGGAGCCTATGGAAAAACGCCAGCAACGCGGCCTTTTTACGGTTC
CTGGCCTTTTGCTGGCCTTTTGCTCACATGTTCTTTCCTGCGTTATCCCCTGATTCTGTGGATAACCGTA
TTACCGCCTTTGAGTGAGCTGATACCGCTCGCCGCAGCCGAACGACCGAGCGCAGCGAGTCAGTGAGCGA
GGAAGCGGAAGAGCGCCCAATACGCAAACCGCCTCTCCCCGCGCGTTGGCCGATTCATTAATCACTCTGT
GGTCTCATACTACACCACCAACACAACCAAACCCACCACGCCCAATTGTTACACACCCGCTTGGAAAAGC
AAGTCTAACAA
